>Addgene plasmid | pCri-17a | analyzer sequence | sequence record 99655
TCTTTATTATAAGAATTGTGGAATTGTGAGCGGATAACAATTCCCAATTAAAGGAGGAAGTCTAGATGGG
CAGCAGCCATCATCATCATCATCACAGCAGCGGCGAAAACCTTTACTTCCAGGGCCCCATGGCCAAAGTG
AGCAAGGGCGAGGAGCTGTTCACCGGGGTGGTGCCCATCCTGGTCGAGCTGGACGGCGACGTAAACGGCC
ACAAGTTCAGCGTGTCCGGCGAGGGCGAGGGCGATGCCACCTACGGCAAGCTGACCCTGAAGTTCATCTG
CACCACCGGCAAGCTGCCCGTGCCCTGGCCCACCCTCGTGACCACCTTCGGCTACGGCCTGCAGTGCTTC
GCCCGCTACCCCGACCACATGAAGCAGCACGACTTCTTCAAGTCCGCCATGCCCGAAGGCTACGTCCAGG
AGCGCACCATCTTCTTCAAGGACGACGGCAACTACAAGACCCGCGCCGAGGTGAAGTTCGAGGGCGACAC
CCTGGTGAACCGCATCGAGCTGAAGGGCATCGACTTCAAGGAGGACGGCAACATCCTGGGGCACAAGCTG
GAGTACAACTACAACAGCCACAACGTCTATATCATGGCCGACAAGCAGAAGAACGGCATCAAGGTGAACT
TCAAGATCCACCACAACATCGAGGACGGCAGCGTGCAGCTCGCCGACCACTACCAGCAGAACACCCCCAT
CGGCGACGGCCCCGTGCTGCTGCCCGACAACCACTACCTGAGCACCCAGTCCGCCCTGAGCAAAGACCCC
AACGAGAAGCGCGATCACATGGTCCTGCTGGAGTTCGTGACCGCCGCCGGGATCACTCTCGGCATGGACG
AGCTGTACAAGTAAGGTACCGGATCCGAATTCGAGCTCCGTCGACAAGCTTGCGGCCCACTCGAGCACCA
CCACCACCACCACTGAAAAGTTTATACCTTACCTGGAACAAATGGTTGAAACATACGAGGCTAATATCGG
